>Addgene plasmid #246358 | (203-bp-TET-DIAL-YB-TATA)-mGL-bGH_pKG3015 | addgene full sequence | sequence record 491499 | Addgene NGS Result
CGCTGACTGCAGGTGCCCGTGTCTCAAAATCTCTGATGTTACATTGCACAAGATAAAAATATATCATCAT
GAACAATAAAACTGTCTGCTTACATAAACAGTAATACAAGGGGTGTTATGAGCCATATTCAACGGGAAAC
GTCGAGGCCGCGATTAAATTCCAACATGGATGCTGATTTATATGGGTATAAATGGGCTCGCGATAATGTC
GGGCAATCAGGTGCGACAATCTATCGCTTGTATGGGAAGCCCGATGCGCCAGAGTTGTTTCTGAAACATG
GCAAAGGTAGCGTTGCCAATGATGTTACAGATGAGATGGTCAGACTAAACTGGCTGACGGAATTTATGCC
TCTTCCGACCATCAAGCATTTTATCCGTACTCCTGGTGATGCATGGTTACTCACCACTGCGATCCCCGGA
AAAACAGCATTCCAGGTATTAGAAGAATATCCTGATTCAGGTGAAAATATTGTTGATGCGCTGGCAGTGT
TCCTGCGCCGGTTGCATTCGATTCCTGTTTGTAATTGTCCTTTTAACAGCGATCGCGTATTTCGTCTAGC
TCAGGCGCAATCACGAATGAATAACGGTTTGGTTGATGCGAGTGATTTTGATGACGAGCGTAATGGCTGG
CCTGTTGAACAAGTCTGGAAAGAAATGCATAAACTTTTGCCATTCTCACCGGATTCAGTCGTCACTCATG
GTGATTTCTCACTTGATAACCTTATTTTTGACGAGGGGAAATTAATAGGTTGTATTGATGTTGGACGAGT
CGGAATCGCAGACCGATACCAGGATCTTGCCATCCTATGGAACTGCCTCGGTGAGTTTTCTCCTTCATTA
CAGAAACGGCTTTTTCAAAAATATGGTATTGATAATCCTGATATGAATAAATTGCAGTTTCATTTGATGC
TCGATGAGTTTTTCTAATCAGAATTGGTTAATTGGTTGTAACATTATTCAGATTGGGCCCCGTTCCACTG
AGCGTCAGACCCCGTAGAAAAGATCAAAGGATCTTCTTGAGATCCTTTTTTTCTGCGCGTAATCTGCTGC
TTGCAAACAAAAAAACCACCGCTACCAGCGGTGGTTTGTTTGCCGGATCAAGAGCTACCAACTCTTTTTC
CGAAGGTAACTGGCTTCAGCAGAGCGCAGATACCAAATACTGTTCTTCTAGTGTAGCCGTAGTTAGGCCA
CCACTTCAAGAACTCTGTAGCACCGCCTACATACCTCGCTCTGCTAATCCTGTTACCAGTGGCTGCTGCC
AGTGGCGATAAGTCGTGTCTTACCGGGTTGGACTCAAGACGATAGTTACCGGATAAGGCGCAGCGGTCGG
GCTGAACGGGGGGTTCGTGCACACAGCCCAGCTTGGAGCGAACGACCTACACCGAACTGAGATACCTACA
GCGTGAGCTATGAGAAAGCGCCACGCTTCCCGAAGGGAGAAAGGCGGACAGGTATCCGGTAAGCGGCAGG
GTCGGAACAGGAGAGCGCACGAGGGAGCTTCCAGGGGGAAACGCCTGGTATCTTTATAGTCCTGTCGGGT
TTCGCCACCTCTGACTTGAGCGTCGATTTTTGTGATGCTCGTCAGGGGGGCGGAGCCTATGGAAAAACGC
CAGCAACGCGGCCTTTTTACGGTTCCTGGCCTTTTGCTGGCCTTTTGCTCACATGTTCTTTCCTGCGTTA
TCCCCTGATTCTGTGGATAACCGTATTACCGCTAGCATGGATCTCGGGGACGTCTAACTACTAAGCGAGA
GTAGGGAACTGCCAGGCATCAAATAAAACGAAAGGCTCAGTCGGAAGACTGGGCCTTTCGTTTTATCTGT
TGTTTGTCGGTGAACGCTCTCCTGAGTAGGACAAATCCGCCGGGAGCGGATTTGAACGTTGTGAAGCAAC
GGCCCGGAGGGTGGCGGGCAGGACGCCCGCCATAAACTGCCAGGCATCAAACTAAGCAGAAGGCCATCCT
GACGGATGGCCTTTTTGCGTTTCTACAAACTCTTCCTGTTAGTTAGTTACTTAAGCTCGGGCCCACCTGC
AGTCTACTGGGAACCAATTCAGTCGACTGGATCCGGTACTACTATTCCTCGAGTTTACTCCCTATCAGTG
ATAGAGAACGTATGAAGAGTTTACTCCCTATCAGTGATAGAGAACGTATGCAGACTTTACTCCCTATCAG
TGATAGAGAACGTATAAGGAGTTTACTCCCTATCAGTGATAGAGAACGTATGACCAGTTTACTCCCTATC
AGTGATAGAGAACGTATCTACAGTTTACTCCCTATCAGTGATAGAGAACGTATATCCAGTTTACTCCCTA
TCAGTGATAGAGAACGTATAAGCTTTAGGCGTGTACGGTGGGCGCCTATAAAAGCAGAGCTCGTTTAGTG
AACCGTCAGATCGCCTGGAGCAATTCCACAACACTTTTGTCTTATACCAACTTTCCGTACCACTTCCTAC
CCTCGTAAACTCTGGATCAAATCCGAATAACTTCGTATAGCATACATTATACGAAGTTATCTCGAGTCGC
TCGGTACGATTTAAATTGAATTCTGCAGTCGACGGTACCGCGGGCCCGGGACTTTGTACAAAAAAGCAGG
CTCCACCATGGGAACCAATTCAGTCGACTGGATCCGGTACCTCCTACAGCTCCTGGGCAACGTGCTGGTT
ATTGTGCTGTCTCATCATTTTGGCAAAGAATTGATTAATTCGAGCGAACGCGTATAACTTCGTATAGCAT
ACATTATACGAAGTTATCGGATTTGATCTGATCAAGCAACTCTAGAGGGTATATAATGGGGGCCACTAGT
CTACTACCAGAGCTCATCGCTAGCAATGAGCCACCATGGTGAGCAAGGGCGAGGAGCTGTTCACCGGGGT
GGTGCCCATCCTGGTCGAGCTGGACGGCGACGTAAACGGCCACAAGTTCAGCGTCCGCGGCGAGGGCGAG
GGCGATGCCACCAACGGCAAGCTGACCCTGAAGTTCATCTGCACCACCGGCAAGCTGCCCGTGCCCTGGC
CCACCCTCGTGACCACCTTAGGCTACGGCGTGGCCTGCTTCGCCCGCTACCCCGACCACATGAAGCAGCA
CGACTTCTTCAAGTCCGCCATGCCCGAAGGCTACGTCCAGGAGCGCACCATCTCTTTCAAGGACGACGGT
ACCTACAAGACCCGCGCCGAGGTGAAGTTCGAGGGCGACACCCTGGTGAACCGCATCGTGCTGAAGGGCA
TCGACTTCAAGGAGGACGGCAACATCCTGGGGCACAAGCTGGAGTACAACTTCAACAGCCACAAGGTCTA
TATCACGGCCGACAAGCAGAAGAACGGCATCAAGGCTAACTTCAAGACCCGCCACAACGTTGAGGACGGC
GGCGTGCAGCTCGCCGACCACTACCAGCAGAACACCCCCATCGGCGACGGCCCCGTGCTGCTGCCCGACA
ACCACTACCTGAGCCATCAGTCCAAACTGAGCAAAGACCCCAACGAGAAGCGCGATCACATGGTCCTGAA
GGAGAGGGTGACCGCCGCCGGGATTACACATGACATGGACGAGCTGTACAAGTAACAACGTTGCACCTGT
GCCTTCTAGTTGCCAGCCATCTGTTGTTTGCCCCTCCCCCGTGCCTTCCTTGACCCTGGAAGGTGCCACT
CCCACTGTCCTTTCCTAATAAAATGAGGAAATTGCATCGCATTGTCTGAGTAGGTGTCATTCTATTCTGG
GGGGTGGGGTGGGGCAGGACAGCAAGGGGGAGGATTGGGAAGACAATAGCAGGCATGCTGGGGATGCGGT
GGGCTCTATGG
Features (pLannotate 1.2.2; 12 found; start..end, strand, type, name):
    118..927     +  CDS            KanR: aminoglycoside phosphotransferase; aph(3')-Ia; confers resistance to kanamycin in bacteria or G418 (Geneticin®) in eukaryotes
   1017..1605    +  rep_origin     ori: high-copy-number ColE1/pMB1/pBR322/pUC origin of replication
   1773..1816    -  terminator     rrnB T1 terminator: Escherichia coli rrnB; transcription terminator T1 from the E. coli rrnB gene
   1948..1975    +  terminator     rrnB T2 terminator: transcription terminator T2 from the E. coli rrnB gene
   2081..2459    +  promoter       TRE3G promoter: 3rd-generation Tet-responsive promoter that can be activated by binding of Tet-On® 3G
   2477..2510    +  protein_bind   loxP: Cre-mediated recombination occurs in the 8-bp core sequence (GCATACAT). Cre recombinase
   2538..2571    +  misc_feature   MCS (fragment): multiple cloning site
   2573..2592    +  protein_bind   attB1 (fragment): mutant version of attB; recombination site for the Gateway® BP reaction BP Clonase™
   2714..2747    +  protein_bind   loxP: Cre-mediated recombination occurs in the 8-bp core sequence (GCATACAT). Cre recombinase
   2773..2789    +  promoter       minP (fragment): minimal TATA-box promoter with low basal activity
   2836..3555    +  CDS            mGreenLantern: monomeric GFP derivative that displays exceptionally high brightness in cells (Campbell et al., 2020)
   3567..3791    +  polyA_signal   bGH poly(A) signal: bovine growth hormone polyadenylation signal
