[The description below was written by a language model from this plasmid's Addgene catalogue record and pLannotate feature annotations shown in this document.]
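Description:
(203-bp-TET-DIAL-YB-TATA)-mGL-bGH_pKG3015 is a compact (about 3.8 kb) mammalian expression and synthetic-biology reporter plasmid assembled by Golden Gate cloning in the depositing lab's pSHIP backbone. It is propagated in E. coli through a high-copy ColE1/pUC-type origin and selected with kanamycin through an aph(3')-Ia resistance gene. Two bacterial rrnB terminators (T1 and T2) lie between the backbone and the mammalian cassette, where they presumably insulate the payload from read-through transcription.

The payload is a single transcription unit in which an editable Tet-responsive promoter drives mGreenLantern, a very bright monomeric GFP derivative of Aequorea victoria origin, followed by the bovine growth hormone polyadenylation signal. The annotation places a TRE3G-like region carrying the tet operator binding sites upstream. This is followed by a spacer flanked by two loxP sites in the same orientation, then a minimal TATA-box core promoter (detected as a minP fragment and named YB_TATA in the record) just before the reporter coding sequence. The short MCS and attB1 fragment matches inside the floxed segment are probably incidental matches within the spacer sequence rather than functional elements.

In the presence of doxycycline and rtTA, which the plasmid does not encode and must be supplied separately, the activator binds the operator array and switches on mGreenLantern. Because the loxP sites are directly repeated, Cre recombinase should excise the intervening spacer (the "203-bp" of the name), bringing the binding sites closer to the core promoter and so changing the output level. The plasmid therefore serves as a fluorescent readout for the TET-DIAL promoter-editing system, which is designed to give programmable, recombinase-set levels of transgene expression.
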