Addgene plasmid #246358: (203-bp-TET-DIAL-YB-TATA)-mGL-bGH_pKG3015
Purpose: 203-bp TET-DIAL Reporter Plasmid with YB_TATA expressing mGreenLantern in the presence of DOX and rtTA and editable by Cre recombinase
Depositing lab: Kate Galloway. Depositing organization: Massachusetts Institute of Technology. Publication: Programmable promoter editing for precise control of transgene expression. Kabaria SR, Bae Y, Ehmann ME, Lende-Dorn BA, Beitz AM, Peterman EL, Love KS, Ploessl DS, Galloway KE. Nat Biotechnol. 2025 Oct 13. doi: 10.1038/s41587-025-02854-y. PubMed 41083901.
Backbone
  Vector backbone: Galloway Lab pSHIP Backbone
  Backbone manufacturer: Galloway Lab
  Vector type: Mammalian Expression, Synthetic Biology
Growth in bacteria
  Bacterial resistance: Kanamycin, 50 μg/mL
  Growth temperature: 30°C
  Growth strain: NEB Stable
  Copy number: High Copy
Gene/Insert
  Gene/Insert name: mGreenLantern
  Species: Aequorea victoria
  Mutation: none
  Cloning method: Golden Gate
Terms and licenses: Academic/Nonprofit Terms; Industry Terms: Not Available to Industry
Depositor comments: Please visit https://doi.org/10.1101/2024.06.19.599813 for bioRxiv preprint.
How to cite: (203-bp-TET-DIAL-YB-TATA)-mGL-bGH_pKG3015 was a gift from Kate Galloway (Addgene plasmid # 246358 ; http://n2t.net/addgene:246358 ; RRID:Addgene_246358)
