>Addgene plasmid #246358 | (203-bp-TET-DIAL-YB-TATA)-mGL-bGH_pKG3015 | depositor partial sequence | sequence record 484369 | Promoter (203-bp-TET-DIAL-YB-TATA)
GAGTTTACTCCCTATCAGTGATAGAGAACGTATGAAGAGTTTACTCCCTATCAGTGATAGAGAACGTATG
CAGACTTTACTCCCTATCAGTGATAGAGAACGTATAAGGAGTTTACTCCCTATCAGTGATAGAGAACGTA
TGACCAGTTTACTCCCTATCAGTGATAGAGAACGTATCTACAGTTTACTCCCTATCAGTGATAGAGAACG
TATATCCAGTTTACTCCCTATCAGTGATAGAGAACGTATAAGCTTTAGGCGTGTACGGTGGGCGCCTATA
AAAGCAGAGCTCGTTTAGTGAACCGTCAGATCGCCTGGAGCAATTCCACAACACTTTTGTCTTATACCAA
CTTTCCGTACCACTTCCTACCCTCGTAAACTCTGGATCAAATCCGAATAACTTCGTATAGCATACATTAT
ACGAAGTTATCTCGAGTCGCTCGGTACGATTTAAATTGAATTCTGCAGTCGACGGTACCGCGGGCCCGGG
ACTTTGTACAAAAAAGCAGGCTCCACCATGGGAACCAATTCAGTCGACTGGATCCGGTACCTCCTACAGC
TCCTGGGCAACGTGCTGGTTATTGTGCTGTCTCATCATTTTGGCAAAGAATTGATTAATTCGAGCGAACG
CGTATAACTTCGTATAGCATACATTATACGAAGTTATCGGATTTGATCTGATCAAGCAACTCTAGAGGGT
ATATAATGGGGGCCA
